Addgene plasmid #230304: AiP13469 - pAAV-AiE1012h-minBG-SYFP2-P2A-3XFLAG-10aa-H2B-WPRE3-BGHpA (Alias: CN3469)
Purpose: AiE1012h is an enhancer sequence, designed to drive AAV-mediated transgene expression in specific populations of brain cells
Depositing lab: Allen Institute for Brain Science & Boaz Levi. Depositing organization: Allen Institute. Publication: A suite of enhancer AAVs and transgenic mouse lines for genetic access to cortical cell types. Ben-Simon Y, Hooper M, Narayan S, Daigle TL, Dwivedi D, Way SW, Oster A, Stafford DA, Mich JK, Taormina MJ, Martinez RA, Opitz-Araya X, Roth JR, Alexander JR, Allen S, Amster A, Arbuckle J, Ayala A, Baker PM, Bakken TE, Barcelli T, Barta S, Bendrick J, Bertagnolli D, Bielstein C, Bishwakarma P, Bowlus J, Boyer G, Brouner K, Casian B, Casper T, Chakka AB, Chakrabarty R, Chance RK, Chavan S, Clark M, Colbert K, Collman F, Daniel S, Departee M, DiValentin P, Donadio N, Dotson N, Egdorf T, Fliss T, Gabitto M, Garcia J, Gary A, Gasperini M, Gloe J, Goldy J, Gore BB, Graybuck L, Greisman N, Haeseleer F, Halterman C, Haradon Z, Hastings SD, Helback O, Ho W, Hockemeyer D, Huang C, Huff S, Hunker A, Johansen N, Jones D, Juneau Z, Kalmbach B, Kannan M, Khem S, Kussick E, Kutsal R, Larsen R, Lee C, Lee AY, Leibly M, Lenz GH, Li S, Liang E, Lusk N, Madigan Z, Malloy J, Malone J, McCue R, Melchor J, Mollenkopf T, Moosman S, Morin E, Newman D, Ng L, Ngo K, Omstead V, Otto S, Oyama A, Pena N, Pham T, Phillips E, Pom CA, Potekhina L, Ransford S, Ray PL, Rette D, Reynoldson C, Rimorin C, Rocha D, Ruiz A, Sanchez REA, Sawyer L, Sedeno-Cortes A, Sevigny JP, Shapovalova N, Shepard N, Shulga L, Sigler AR, Siverts L, Soliman S, Somasundaram S, Staats B, Stewart K, Szelenyi E, Tieu M, Trader C, Tran A, van Velthoven CTJ, Walker M, Wang Y, Weed N, Wirthlin M, Wood T, Wynalda B, Yao Z, Zhou T, Ariza J, Dee N, Reding M, Ronellenfitch K, Mufti S, Sunkin SM, Smith KA, Esposito L, Waters J, Thyagarajan B, Yao S, Lein ES, Zeng H, Levi BP, Ngai J, Ting JT, Tasic B. Cell. 2025 May 16:S0092-8674(25)00513-6. doi: 10.1016/j.cell.2025.05.002. PubMed 40403729.
Backbone
  Vector backbone: pAAV2
  Vector type: AAV
Growth in bacteria
  Bacterial resistance: Ampicillin, 100 μg/mL
  Growth temperature: 37°C
  Growth strain: NEB Stable
  Copy number: High Copy
Gene/Insert
  Gene/Insert name: SYFP2-P2A-3XFLAG-10aa-H2B
  Species: Synthetic
  Promoter: minBG
  Cloning method: Gibson Cloning
Terms and licenses: Academic/Nonprofit Terms; Industry Terms: Not Available to Industry
How to cite: AiP13469 - pAAV-AiE1012h-minBG-SYFP2-P2A-3XFLAG-10aa-H2B-WPRE3-BGHpA (Alias: CN3469) was a gift from Allen Institute for Brain Science & Boaz Levi (Addgene plasmid # 230304 ; http://n2t.net/addgene:230304 ; RRID:Addgene_230304)
