[The description below was written by a language model from this plasmid's Addgene catalogue record and pLannotate feature annotations shown in this document.]
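Description:
AiP13469 (alias CN3469), pAAV-AiE1012h-minBG-SYFP2-P2A-3XFLAG-10aa-H2B-WPRE3-BGHpA, is an AAV transfer plasmid on a pAAV2 backbone, used to package an enhancer-driven reporter genome into recombinant adeno-associated virus for delivery to brain cells. In bacteria it is maintained as a high-copy plasmid through a ColE1/pUC-type origin and selected with ampicillin via the β-lactamase gene. An f1 phage origin is also present. The expression cassette is flanked by AAV2 inverted terminal repeats, which supply the cis signals for genome replication and encapsidation. In the sequenced record, one ITR is annotated in full, while the other is detected only as short fragments. This is common for these structured repeats in sequencing-based annotation.

The payload is a synthetic bicistronic reporter. The AiE1012h enhancer sits upstream of the minimal beta-globin promoter (minBG), which has little activity on its own, so that expression depends on the cell-type specificity of the enhancer. Neither the enhancer nor minBG is picked up by the automated feature table, which begins at the SYFP2 coding sequence, and the record does not say which cell population AiE1012h targets. The transcript encodes the yellow fluorescent protein SYFP2, followed by a P2A ribosome-skipping peptide and then 3xFLAG joined by a ten-residue linker to human histone H2B. Labelled cells therefore carry soluble yellow fluorescence together with a separate, chromatin-bound, epitope-tagged nuclear marker. A shortened woodchuck post-transcriptional regulatory element (WPRE3, annotated as two fragments) boosts expression, and the bovine growth hormone polyadenylation signal terminates the transcript. The construct belongs to a suite of enhancer AAVs developed for genetic access to cortical cell types.
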