Features (pLannotate 1.2.2; 16 found; start..end, strand, type, name):
     13..729     +  CDS            SYFP2: SYFP2 is a basic (constitutively fluorescent) yellow fluorescent protein published in 2006, derived from Aequorea victoria. It is reported to be a very rapidly-maturing monomer with moderate acid sensitivity.
    808..873     +  CDS            3xFLAG: three tandem FLAG® epitope tags, followed by an enterokinase cleavage site
    904..1281    +  CDS            H2B: human histone H2B; HIST1H2BJ
   1315..1472    +  misc_feature   WPRE (fragment): woodchuck hepatitis virus posttranscriptional regulatory element
   1478..1558    +  misc_feature   WPRE (fragment): woodchuck hepatitis virus posttranscriptional regulatory element
   1575..1686    +  polyA_signal   bGH poly(A) signal: bovine growth hormone polyadenylation signal
   1804..1944    +  repeat_region  AAV2 ITR: inverted terminal repeat of adeno-associated virus serotype 2 inverted
   1949..2000    -  misc_feature   bom (fragment): basis of mobility region from pBR322
   2019..2474    +  rep_origin     f1 ori (sequence partly withheld): f1 bacteriophage origin of replication; arrow indicates direction of (+) strand synthesis
   2475..2524    -  misc_feature   bom (fragment): basis of mobility region from pBR322
   2626..2661    -  CDS            rop (fragment): Rop protein, which maintains plasmids at low copy number; rop
   2756..2860    +  promoter       AmpR promoter: bla
   2861..3721    +  CDS            AmpR: β-lactamase; bla; confers resistance to ampicillin, carbenicillin, and related antibiotics
   3892..4480    +  rep_origin     ori: high-copy-number ColE1/pMB1/pBR322/pUC origin of replication
   4553..4580    +  repeat_region  AAV2 ITR (fragment): inverted terminal repeat of adeno-associated virus serotype 2 inverted
   4609..4636    +  repeat_region  AAV2 ITR (fragment): inverted terminal repeat of adeno-associated virus serotype 2 inverted
>Addgene plasmid #230304 | AiP13469 - pAAV-AiE1012h-minBG-SYFP2-P2A-3XFLAG-10aa-H2B-WPRE3-BGHpA (Alias: CN3469) | addgene full sequence | sequence record 470688 | Addgene NGS Result
CCGGTCGCCACCATGGTCTCCAAGGGCGAGGAGCTGTTCACCGGGGTGGTGCCCATCCTGGTCGAGCTGG
ACGGCGATGTCAACGGCCACAAGTTCAGCGTGTCCGGCGAGGGCGAGGGCGATGCCACCTACGGCAAGCT
GACCCTGAAGCTGATCTGCACCACCGGCAAGCTGCCCGTGCCCTGGCCCACCCTCGTGACCACCCTGGGC
TACGGCGTGCAGTGCTTCGCCCGCTACCCCGACCACATGAAGCAGCACGACTTCTTCAAGTCCGCCATGC
CCGAAGGCTACGTCCAGGAGCGCACCATCTTCTTCAAAGACGACGGCAACTACAAGACCCGCGCCGAGGT
GAAGTTCGAGGGCGACACCCTGGTGAACCGCATCGAGCTGAAGGGCATCGACTTCAAGGAGGACGGCAAC
ATCCTGGGGCACAAGCTGGAGTACAACTACAACAGCCACAACGTCTATATCACCGCCGACAAGCAGAAGA
ACGGCATCAAGGCCAACTTCAAGATCCGCCACAACATCGAGGACGGCGGCGTGCAGCTCGCCGACCACTA
CCAGCAGAACACCCCCATCGGCGACGGCCCCGTGCTGCTGCCCGACAACCACTACCTGAGCTACCAGTCC
AAGCTGAGCAAAGACCCCAACGAGAAGCGCGATCACATGGTCCTGCTGGAGTTCGTGACCGCCGCCGGGA
TCACTCTCGGCATGGACGAGCTGTACAAGGGCTCTGGTGCTACCAACTTCTCACTGTTGAAACAGGCAGG
GGATGTAGAGGAGAATCCAGGGCCTGGTGCTAGTGGAGACTACAAAGACCATGACGGAGATTATAAAGAT
CATGACATCGATTACAAGGATGACGATGACAAGTCCGGACTCAGATCTGGAGGCTCCGGAGGCCCAGAGC
CAGCGAAGTCTGCTCCCGCCCCGAAAAAGGGCTCCAAGAAGGCGGTGACTAAGGCGCAGAAGAAAGGCGG
CAAGAAGCGCAAGCGCAGCCGCAAGGAGAGCTATTCCATCTATGTGTACAAGGTTCTGAAGCAGGTCCAC
CCTGACACCGGCATTTCGTCCAAGGCCATGGGCATCATGAATTCGTTTGTGAACGACATTTTCGAGCGCA
TCGCAGGAGAGGCTTCCCGCCTGGCGCATTACAACAAGCGCTCGACCATCACCTCCCGGGAGATCCAGAC
GGCCGTGCGCCTGCTGCTGCCTGGGGAGTTGGCCAAGCACGCCGTGTCCGAGGGTACTAAGGCCATCACC
AAGTACACCAGCGCTAAGTAATGAGGCGCGCCGCGGCCGCGAATTCGATATCATAATCAACCTCTGGATT
ACAAAATTTGTGAAAGATTGACTGGTATTCTTAACTATGTTGCTCCTTTTACGCTATGTGGATACGCTGC
TTTAATGCCTTTGTATCATGCTATTGCTTCCCGTATGGCTTTCATTTTCTCCTCCTTGTATAAATCCTGG
TTAGTTCTTGCCACGGCGGAACTCATCGCCGCCTGCCTTGCCCGCTGCTGGACAGGGGCTCGGCTGTTGG
GCACTGACAATTCCGTGGCTCGAGAGATCTTCGACTGTGCCTTCTAGTTGCCAGCCATCTGTTGTTTGCC
CCTCCCCCGTGCCTTCCTTGACCCTGGAAGGTGCCACTCCCACTGTCCTTTCCTAATAAAATGAGGAAAT
TGCATCGCATTGTCTGAGTAGGTGTCATTCTATTCTGGGGGGTGGGGTGGGGCAGGACAGCAAGGGGGAG
GATTGGGAAGACAATAGCAGGCATGAGATCTCACGTGCGGACCGAGCGGCCGCAGGAACCCCTAGTGATG
GAGTTGGCCACTCCCTCTCTGCGCGCTCGCTCGCTCACTGAGGCCGGGCGACCAAAGGTCGCCCGACGCC
CGGGCTTTGCCCGGGCGGCCTCAGTGAGCGAGCGAGCGCGCAGCTGCCTGCAGGGGCGCCTGATGCGGTA
TTTTCTCCTTACGCATCTGTGCGGTATTTCACACCGCATA
[95 nt withheld, positions 2001-2095]
T
[46 nt withheld, positions 2097-2142]
C
[141 nt withheld, positions 2144-2284]
CCTTTGACGTTGGAGTCCACGTTCTTT
[37 nt withheld, positions 2312-2348]
ACTCTATCTCGGGCTATTCTTTTGATTTATAAGGGATTTTGCCGATTTCGGTCTATTGGTTAAAAAATGA
GCTGATTTAACAAAAATTTAACGCGAATTTTAACAAAATATTAACGTTTACAATTTTATGGTGCACTCTC
AGTACAATCTGCTCTGATGCCGCATAGTTAAGCCAGCCCCGACACCCGCCAACACCCGCTGACGCGCCCT
GACGGGCTTGTCTGCTCCCGGCATCCGCTTACAGACAAGCTGTGACCGTCTCCGGGAGCTGCATGTGTCA
GAGGTTTTCACCGTCATCACCGAAACGCGCGAGACGAAAGGGCCTCGTGATACGCCTATTTTTATAGGTT
AATGTCATGATAATAATGGTTTCTTAGACGTCAGGTGGCACTTTTCGGGGAAATGTGCGCGGAACCCCTA
TTTGTTTATTTTTCTAAATACATTCAAATATGTATCCGCTCATGAGACAATAACCCTGATAAATGCTTCA
ATAATATTGAAAAAGGAAGAGTATGAGTATTCAACATTTCCGTGTCGCCCTTATTCCCTTTTTTGCGGCA
TTTTGCCTTCCTGTTTTTGCTCACCCAGAAACGCTGGTGAAAGTAAAAGATGCTGAAGATCAGTTGGGTG
CACGAGTGGGTTACATCGAACTGGATCTCAACAGCGGTAAGATCCTTGAGAGTTTTCGCCCCGAAGAACG
TTTTCCAATGATGAGCACTTTTAAAGTTCTGCTATGTGGCGCGGTATTATCCCGTATTGACGCCGGGCAA
GAGCAACTCGGTCGCCGCATACACTATTCTCAGAATGACTTGGTTGAGTACTCACCAGTCACAGAAAAGC
ATCTTACGGATGGCATGACAGTAAGAGAATTATGCAGTGCTGCCATAACCATGAGTGATAACACTGCGGC
CAACTTACTTCTGACAACGATCGGAGGACCGAAGGAGCTAACCGCTTTTTTGCACAACATGGGGGATCAT
GTAACTCGCCTTGATCGTTGGGAACCGGAGCTGAATGAAGCCATACCAAACGACGAGCGTGACACCACGA
TGCCTGTAGCAATGGCAACAACGTTGCGCAAACTATTAACTGGCGAACTACTTACTCTAGCTTCCCGGCA
ACAATTAATAGACTGGATGGAGGCGGATAAAGTTGCAGGACCACTTCTGCGCTCGGCCCTTCCGGCTGGC
TGGTTTATTGCTGATAAATCTGGAGCCGGTGAGCGTGGGTCTCGCGGTATCATTGCAGCACTGGGGCCAG
ATGGTAAGCCCTCCCGTATCGTAGTTATCTACACGACGGGGAGTCAGGCAACTATGGATGAACGAAATAG
ACAGATCGCTGAGATAGGTGCCTCACTGATTAAGCATTGGTAACTGTCAGACCAAGTTTACTCATATATA
CTTTAGATTGATTTAAAACTTCATTTTTAATTTAAAAGGATCTAGGTGAAGATCCTTTTTGATAATCTCA
TGACCAAAATCCCTTAACGTGAGTTTTCGTTCCACTGAGCGTCAGACCCCGTAGAAAAGATCAAAGGATC
TTCTTGAGATCCTTTTTTTCTGCGCGTAATCTGCTGCTTGCAAACAAAAAAACCACCGCTACCAGCGGTG
GTTTGTTTGCCGGATCAAGAGCTACCAACTCTTTTTCCGAAGGTAACTGGCTTCAGCAGAGCGCAGATAC
CAAATACTGTTCTTCTAGTGTAGCCGTAGTTAGGCCACCACTTCAAGAACTCTGTAGCACCGCCTACATA
CCTCGCTCTGCTAATCCTGTTACCAGTGGCTGCTGCCAGTGGCGATAAGTCGTGTCTTACCGGGTTGGAC
TCAAGACGATAGTTACCGGATAAGGCGCAGCGGTCGGGCTGAACGGGGGGTTCGTGCACACAGCCCAGCT
TGGAGCGAACGACCTACACCGAACTGAGATACCTACAGCGTGAGCTATGAGAAAGCGCCACGCTTCCCGA
AGGGAGAAAGGCGGACAGGTATCCGGTAAGCGGCAGGGTCGGAACAGGAGAGCGCACGAGGGAGCTTCCA
GGGGGAAACGCCTGGTATCTTTATAGTCCTGTCGGGTTTCGCCACCTCTGACTTGAGCGTCGATTTTTGT
GATGCTCGTCAGGGGGGCGGAGCCTATGGAAAAACGCCAGCAACGCGGCCTTTTTACGGTTCCTGGCCTT
TTGCTGGCCTTTTGCTCACATGTCCTGCAGGCAGCTGCGCGCTCGCTCGCTCACTGAGGCCGCCCGGGCG
TCGGGCGACCTTTGGTCGCCCGGCCTCAGTGAGCGAGCGAGCGCGCAGAGAGGGAGTGGCCAACTCCATC
ACTAGGGGTTCCTGCGGCCGCACGCGTAGAGAGTTCTAAGTTAACCAGCCATAATAAATTCTGTATTCGA
AGTTAAGTGTCACGAAACAAGAATTAAGAAGATAGCTTGGCAGTTTTCTGGTTCCAAGATTTCAAAAACA
TTCCCATGATAAAGGAACAAATAATTAGAATGTGTCAAGGCATTTTCCAGACACTCTTCCGAAGACCTGT
TCCGAAGGCAACACGAAGCTGCTCTGAGAGGCAGTGTCACACAGTGGTTACACGTGCAGGCTCGGGAGCC
AGTTTGCCTGAGTCCAAGTGCTAGCTCAGCTGTTTGCCAGCTGCGTGCTCCTGGGCATGTTGCTTATATT
TGCTGTGATTCCATTTTCTTATCTATAAAATGTGAACAATAATAAACAGTTAGAAATTCACAGTGTTGTT
GGGAAGATGGCATGAATCAATGCATGGGAAGCACTTAGATGGGCACCCAGCACCCAGGAGGCACTCGGTA
TGTGTCAATGCTCTTTTCATGAAAGAGCTATAAGCGCTCACTGAAAGTGCCCTAAAGCCCTGCCCCAAGA
GCTAAGAATCACAGAGCTCGGGCTGGGCATAAAAGTCAGGGCAGAGCCATCTATTGCTTACATTTGCTTC
TGGGATCCAGATCTTTCGAAGCTAGCGCTA
